Addgene plasmid #52297: pCAG-hGPR56-IRES-GFP
Purpose: Expresses human GPR56 and GFP in mammalian cells.
Depositing lab: Christopher A Walsh. Depositing organization: Boston Children's Hospital. Publication: Evolutionarily dynamic alternative splicing of GPR56 regulates regional cerebral cortical patterning. Bae BI, Tietjen I, Atabay KD, Evrony GD, Johnson MB, Asare E, Wang PP, Murayama AY, Im K, Lisgo SN, Overman L, Sestan N, Chang BS, Barkovich AJ, Grant PE, Topcu M, Politsky J, Okano H, Piao X, Walsh CA. Science. 2014 Feb 14;343(6172):764-8. doi: 10.1126/science.1244392. PubMed 24531968.
Backbone
  Vector backbone: pCAGIG
  Backbone size w/o insert (bp): 6135
  Total vector size (bp): 8222
  Vector type: Mammalian Expression
Growth in bacteria
  Bacterial resistance: Ampicillin, 100 μg/mL
  Growth temperature: 37°C
  Growth strain: Top10
  Copy number: High Copy
Gene/Insert
  Gene/Insert name: Human GPR56 coding sequence
  Species: H. sapiens (human)
  Insert size (bp): 2082
  Entrez Gene: ADGRG1 (a.k.a. BFPP, BPPR, GPR56, TM7LN4, TM7XN1)
  Promoter: CAG promoter
  Cloning method: Restriction Enzyme; 5′ cloning site EcoRV (destroyed during cloning); 3′ cloning site EcoRV (destroyed during cloning)
  Sequencing primers: 5′ TGTGACCGGCGGCTCTAGAGC
Terms and licenses: Academic/Nonprofit Terms; Industry Terms: Not Available to Industry
How to cite: pCAG-hGPR56-IRES-GFP was a gift from Christopher A Walsh (Addgene plasmid # 52297 ; http://n2t.net/addgene:52297 ; RRID:Addgene_52297)
