[The description below was written by a language model from this plasmid's Addgene catalogue record and pLannotate feature annotations shown in this document.]
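Description:
pCAG-hGPR56-IRES-GFP is an 8.2 kb mammalian expression plasmid built on the pCAGIG backbone. It is propagated in E. coli through a high-copy ColE1/pUC-type origin and selected with ampicillin via a β-lactamase gene under its own promoter. No mammalian drug-selection marker is annotated, so the plasmid is suited to transient expression, with GFP fluorescence marking the cells that received it. An SV40 origin of replication is also present, which can support episomal amplification in cells that express SV40 large T antigen. The remaining lac promoter/operator, lacI and MCS fragments are backbone remnants with no evident role in the design.

The payload is a single bicistronic transcription unit driven by the CAG promoter, annotated here as the CMV immediate-early enhancer, the chicken β-actin promoter and a chimeric chicken β-actin/rabbit β-globin intron, a combination that gives strong, broadly active expression. The short HBB fragment annotated at the end of the intron reflects rabbit β-globin sequence belonging to this promoter cassette rather than a separate coding element. The first cistron is the roughly 2.1 kb human GPR56 coding sequence (ADGRG1, an adhesion G protein-coupled receptor), inserted at an EcoRV site that was destroyed during cloning; no epitope tag is annotated. Downstream, an EMCV IRES allows cap-independent translation of EGFP from the same mRNA, so receptor and reporter are made as separate proteins, and a rabbit β-globin polyadenylation signal terminates the transcript.

The recorded purpose is co-expression of human GPR56 and GFP in mammalian cells. The associated publication concerns GPR56 alternative splicing and regional patterning of the cerebral cortex, though the record does not specify the experiments in which this plasmid was used.
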