Features (pLannotate 1.2.2; 20 found; start..end, strand, type, name):
      4..383     +  enhancer       CMV enhancer: human cytomegalovirus immediate early enhancer
    386..661     +  promoter       chicken β-actin promoter: No description available
    662..1670    +  intron         chimeric intron: chimera between introns from chicken β-actin and rabbit β-globin
   1668..1751    +  CDS            HBB (fragment): HBB_LEPEU - Experimental evidence at protein level: Swiss-Prot protein existence level 1. Involved in oxygen transport from the lung to the various peripheral tissues. From Lepus europaeus (European hare).
   1740..3818    +  CDS            ADGRG1: AGRG1_HUMAN - Also known as GPR56, TM7LN4, TM7XN1. Experimental evidence at protein level: Swiss-Prot protein existence level 1. [ADGRG1 N-terminal fragment]: Plays a critical role in cancer progression by activating VEGFA production and angiogenesis through a signaling pathway mediated by PRKCA (PubMed:21724588). From Homo sapiens (Human).
   3965..4427    +  misc_feature   IRES: internal ribosome entry site (IRES) of the encephalomyocarditis virus (EMCV)
   4441..5160    +  CDS            EGFP: the original enhanced GFP (Yang et al., 1996) mammalian codon-optimized
   5189..5211    +  misc_feature   MCS (fragment): pUC18/19 multiple cloning site
   5311..5366    +  polyA_signal   β-globin poly(A) signal: rabbit β-globin polyadenylation signal (Gil and Proudfoot, 1987)
   5749..5765    -  protein_bind   lac operator: The lac repressor binds to the lac operator to inhibit transcription in E. coli. This inhibition can be relieved by adding lactose or isopropyl-β-D-thiogalactopyranoside (IPTG). lac repressor encoded by lacI
   5773..5803    -  promoter       lac promoter: promoter for the E. coli lac operon
   5818..5839    -  protein_bind   CAP binding site: CAP binding activates transcription in the presence of cAMP. E. coli catabolite activator protein
   5852..5891    -  CDS            lacI (fragment): lac repressor; lacI; The lac repressor binds to the lac operator to inhibit transcription in E. coli. This inhibition can be relieved by adding lactose or isopropyl-β-D-thiogalactopyranoside (IPTG).
   5898..5920    +  promoter       SV40 promoter (fragment): SV40 enhancer and early promoter
   5944..6079    +  rep_origin     SV40 ori: SV40 origin of replication
   6099..6233    +  polyA_signal   SV40 poly(A) signal: SV40 polyadenylation signal
   6235..6289    -  CDS            lacI (fragment): lac repressor; lacI; The lac repressor binds to the lac operator to inhibit transcription in E. coli. This inhibition can be relieved by adding lactose or isopropyl-β-D-thiogalactopyranoside (IPTG).
   6472..7060    -  rep_origin     ori: high-copy-number ColE1/pMB1/pBR322/pUC origin of replication
   7231..8091    -  CDS            AmpR: β-lactamase; bla; confers resistance to ampicillin, carbenicillin, and related antibiotics
   8092..8196    -  promoter       AmpR promoter: bla
>Addgene plasmid #52297 | pCAG-hGPR56-IRES-GFP | depositor full sequence | sequence record 80941 | pCAG-hGPR56-IRES-GFP sequence 8222 bps
GTCGACATTGATTATTGACTAGTTATTAATAGTAATCAATTACGGGGTCATTAGTTCATAGCCCATATAT
GGAGTTCCGCGTTACATAACTTACGGTAAATGGCCCGCCTGGCTGACCGCCCAACGACCCCCGCCCATTG
ACGTCAATAATGACGTATGTTCCCATAGTAACGCCAATAGGGACTTTCCATTGACGTCAATGGGTGGACT
ATTTACGGTAAACTGCCCACTTGGCAGTACATCAAGTGTATCATATGCCAAGTACGCCCCCTATTGACGT
CAATGACGGTAAATGGCCCGCCTGGCATTATGCCCAGTACATGACCTTATGGGACTTTCCTACTTGGCAG
TACATCTACGTATTAGTCATCGCTATTACCATGGGTCGAGGTGAGCCCCACGTTCTGCTTCACTCTCCCC
ATCTCCCCCCCCTCCCCACCCCCAATTTTGTATTTATTTATTTTTTAATTATTTTGTGCAGCGATGGGGG
CGGGGGGGGGGGGGGCGCGCGCCAGGCGGGGCGGGGCGGGGCGAGGGGCGGGGCGGGGCGAGGCGGAGAG
GTGCGGCGGCAGCCAATCAGAGCGGCGCGCTCCGAAAGTTTCCTTTTATGGCGAGGCGGCGGCGGCGGCG
GCCCTATAAAAAGCGAAGCGCGCGGCGGGCGGGAGTCGCTGCGTTGCCTTCGCCCCGTGCCCCGCTCCGC
GCCGCCTCGCGCCGCCCGCCCCGGCTCTGACTGACCGCGTTACTCCCACAGGTGAGCGGGCGGGACGGCC
CTTCTCCTCCGGGCTGTAATTAGCGCTTGGTTTAATGACGGCTCGTTTCTTTTCTGTGGCTGCGTGAAAG
CCTTAAAGGGCTCCGGGAGGGCCCTTTGTGCGGGGGGGAGCGGCTCGGGGGGTGCGTGCGTGTGTGTGTG
CGTGGGGAGCGCCGCGTGCGGCCCGCGCTGCCCGGCGGCTGTGAGCGCTGCGGGCGCGGCGCGGGGCTTT
GTGCGCTCCGCGTGTGCGCGAGGGGAGCGCGGCCGGGGGCGGTGCCCCGCGGTGCGGGGGGGCTGCGAGG
GGAACAAAGGCTGCGTGCGGGGTGTGTGCGTGGGGGGGTGAGCAGGGGGTGTGGGCGCGGCGGTCGGGCT
GTAACCCCCCCCTGCACCCCCCTCCCCGAGTTGCTGAGCACGGCCCGGCTTCGGGTGCGGGGCTCCGTGC
GGGGCGTGGCGCGGGGCTCGCCGTGCCGGGCGGGGGGTGGCGGCAGGTGGGGGTGCCGGGCGGGGCGGGG
CCGCCTCGGGCCGGGGAGGGCTCGGGGGAGGGGCGCGGCGGCCCCGGAGCGCCGGCGGCTGTCGAGGCGC
GGCGAGCCGCAGCCATTGCCTTTTATGGTAATCGTGCGAGAGGGCGCAGGGACTTCCTTTGTCCCAAATC
TGGCGGAGCCGAAATCTGGGAGGCGCCGCCGCACCCCCTCTAGCGGGCGCGGGCGAAGCGGTGCGGCGCC
GGCAGGAAGGAAATGGGCGGGGAGGGCCTTCGTGCGTCGCCGCGCCGCCGTCCCCTTCTCCATCTCCAGC
CTCGGGGCTGCCGCAGGGGGACGGCTGCCTTCGGGGGGGACGGGGCAGGGCGGGGTTCGGCTTCTGGCGT
GTGACCGGCGGCTCTAGAGCCTCTGCTAACCATGTTCATGCCTTCTTCTTTTTCCTACAGCTCCTGGGCA
ACGTGCTGGTTGTTGTGCTGTCTCATCATTTTGGCAAAGAATTCCTCGAGGATGCCACCATGACTCCCCA
GTCGCTGCTGCAGACGACACTGTTCCTGCTGAGTCTGCTCTTCCTGGTCCAAGGTGCCCACGGCAGGGGC
CACAGGGAAGACTTTCGCTTCTGCAGCCAGCGGAACCAGACACACAGGAGCAGCCTCCACTACAAACCCA
CACCAGACCTGCGCATCTCCATCGAGAACTCCGAAGAGGCCCTCACAGTCCATGCCCCTTTCCCTGCAGC
CCACCCTGCTTCCCGATCCTTCCCTGACCCCAGGGGCCTCTACCACTTCTGCCTCTACTGGAACCGACAT
GCTGGGAGATTACATCTTCTCTATGGCAAGCGTGACTTCTTGCTGAGTGACAAAGCCTCTAGCCTCCTCT
GCTTCCAGCACCAGGAGGAGAGCCTGGCTCAGGGCCCCCCGCTGTTAGCCACTTCTGTCACCTCCTGGTG
GAGCCCTCAGAACATCAGCCTGCCCAGTGCCGCCAGCTTCACCTTCTCCTTCCACAGTCCTCCCCACACG
GCCGCTCACAATGCCTCGGTGGACATGTGCGAGCTCAAAAGGGACCTCCAGCTGCTCAGCCAGTTCCTGA
AGCATCCCCAGAAGGCCTCAAGGAGGCCCTCGGCTGCCCCCGCCAGCCAGCAGTTGCAGAGCCTGGAGTC
GAAACTGACCTCTGTGAGATTCATGGGGGACATGGTGTCCTTCGAGGAGGACCGGATCAACGCCACGGTG
TGGAAGCTCCAGCCCACAGCCGGCCTCCAGGACCTGCACATCCACTCCCGGCAGGAGGAGGAGCAGAGCG
AGATCATGGAGTACTCGGTGCTGCTGCCTCGAACACTCTTCCAGAGGACGAAAGGCCGGAGCGGGGAGGC
TGAGAAGAGACTCCTCCTGGTGGACTTCAGCAGCCAAGCCCTGTTCCAGGACAAGAATTCCAGCCAAGTC
CTGGGTGAGAAGGTCTTGGGGATTGTGGTACAGAACACCAAAGTAGCCAACCTCACGGAGCCCGTGGTGC
TCACCTTCCAGCACCAGCTACAGCCGAAGAATGTGACTCTGCAATGTGTGTTCTGGGTTGAAGACCCCAC
ATTGAGCAGCCCGGGGCATTGGAGCAGTGCTGGGTGTGAGACCGTCAGGAGAGAAACCCAAACATCCTGC
TTCTGCAACCACTTGACCTACTTTGCAGTGCTGATGGTCTCCTCGGTGGAGGTGGACGCCGTGCACAAGC
ACTACCTGAGCCTCCTCTCCTACGTGGGCTGTGTCGTCTCTGCCCTGGCCTGCCTTGTCACCATTGCCGC
CTACCTCTGCTCCAGGGTGCCCCTGCCGTGCAGGAGGAAACCTCGGGACTACACCATCAAGGTGCACATG
AACCTGCTGCTGGCCGTCTTCCTGCTGGACACGAGCTTCCTGCTCAGCGAGCCGGTGGCCCTGACAGGCT
CTGAGGCTGGCTGCCGAGCCAGTGCCATCTTCCTGCACTTCTCCCTGCTCACCTGCCTTTCCTGGATGGG
CCTCGAGGGGTACAACCTCTACCGACTCGTGGTGGAGGTCTTTGGCACCTATGTCCCTGGCTACCTACTC
AAGCTGAGCGCCATGGGCTGGGGCTTCCCCATCTTTCTGGTGACGCTGGTGGCCCTGGTGGATGTGGACA
ACTATGGCCCCATCATCTTGGCTGTGCATAGGACTCCAGAGGGCGTCATCTACCCTTCCATGTGCTGGAT
CCGGGACTCCCTGGTCAGCTACATCACCAACCTGGGCCTCTTCAGCCTGGTGTTTCTGTTCAACATGGCC
ATGCTAGCCACCATGGTGGTGCAGATCCTGCGGCTGCGCCCCCACACCCAAAAGTGGTCACATGTGCTGA
CACTGCTGGGCCTCAGCCTGGTCCTTGGCCTGCCCTGGGCCTTGATCTTCTTCTCCTTTGCTTCTGGCAC
CTTCCAGCTTGTCGTCCTCTACCTTTTCAGCATCATCACCTCCTTCCAAGGCTTCCTCATCTTCATCTGG
TACTGGTCCATGCGGCTGCAGGCCCGGGGTGGCCCCTCCCCTCTGAAGAGCAACTCAGACAGCGCCAGGC
TCCCCATCAGCTCGGGCAGCACCTCGTCCAGCCGCATCTAATCGCGGCCGCTACGTAAATTCCGCCCCCC
CCCCCCCTCTCCCTCCCCCCCCCCTAACGTTACTGGCCGAAGCCGCTTGGAATAAGGCCGGTGTGCGTTT
GTCTATATGTTATTTTCCACCATATTGCCGTCTTTTGGCAATGTGAGGGCCCGGAAACCTGGCCCTGTCT
TCTTGACGAGCATTCCTAGGGGTCTTTCCCCTCTCGCCAAAGGAATGCAAGGTCTGTTGAATGTCGTGAA
GGAAGCAGTTCCTCTGGAAGCTTCTTGAAGACAAACAACGTCTGTAGCGACCCTTTGCAGGCAGCGGAAC
CCCCCACCTGGCGACAGGTGCCTCTGCGGCCAAAAGCCACGTGTATAAGATACACCTGCAAAGGCGGCAC
AACCCCAGTGCCACGTTGTGAGTTGGATAGTTGTGGAAAGAGTCAAATGGCTCTCCTCAAGCGTATTCAA
CAAGGGGCTGAAGGATGCCCAGAAGGTACCCCATTGTATGGGATCTGATCTGGGGCCTCGGTGCACATGC
TTTACATGTGTTTAGTCGAGGTTAAAAAAACGTCTAGGCCCCCCGAACCACGGGGACGTGGTTTTCCTTT
GAAAAACACGATGATAATATGGCCACAACCATGGTGAGCAAGGGCGAGGAGCTGTTCACCGGGGTGGTGC
CCATCCTGGTCGAGCTGGACGGCGACGTAAACGGCCACAAGTTCAGCGTGTCCGGCGAGGGCGAGGGCGA
TGCCACCTACGGCAAGCTGACCCTGAAGTTCATCTGCACCACCGGCAAGCTGCCCGTGCCCTGGCCCACC
CTCGTGACCACCCTGACCTACGGCGTGCAGTGCTTCAGCCGCTACCCCGACCACATGAAGCAGCACGACT
TCTTCAAGTCCGCCATGCCCGAAGGCTACGTCCAGGAGCGCACCATCTTCTTCAAGGACGACGGCAACTA
CAAGACCCGCGCCGAGGTGAAGTTCGAGGGCGACACCCTGGTGAACCGCATCGAGCTGAAGGGCATCGAC
TTCAAGGAGGACGGCAACATCCTGGGGCACAAGCTGGAGTACAACTACAACAGCCACAACGTCTATATCA
TGGCCGACAAGCAGAAGAACGGCATCAAGGTGAACTTCAAGATCCGCCACAACATCGAGGACGGCAGCGT
GCAGCTCGCCGACCACTACCAGCAGAACACCCCCATCGGCGACGGCCCCGTGCTGCTGCCCGACAACCAC
TACCTGAGCACCCAGTCCGCCCTGAGCAAAGACCCCAACGAGAAGCGCGATCACATGGTCCTGCTGGAGT
TCGTGACCGCCGCCGGGATCACTCTCGGCATGGACGAGCTGTACAAGTAAAGCGGCCGGCCGCCAGCACA
GTGGTCGATCGACCTGCAGGCATGCAAGCTTCAGCCAATGCCCTGGCTCACAAATACCACTGAGATCTTT
TTCCCTCTGCCAAAAATTATGGGGACATCATGAAGCCCCTTGAGCATCTGACTTCTGGCTAATAAAGGAA
ATTTATTTTCATTGCAATAGTGTGTTGGAATTTTTTGTGTCTCTCACTCGGAAGGACATATGGGAGGGCA
AATCATTTAAAACATCAGAATGAGTATTTGGTTTAGAGTTTGGCAACATATGCCATATGCTGGCTGCCAT
GAACAAAGGTGGCTATAAAGAGGTCATCAGTATATGAAACAGCCCCCTGCTGTCCATTCCTTATTCCATA
GAAAAGCCTTGACTTGAGGTTAGATTTTTTTTATATTTTGTTTTGTGTTATTTTTTTCTTTAACATCCCT
AAAATTTTCCTTACATGTTTTACTAGCCAGATTTTTCCTCCTCTCCTGACTACTCCCAGTCATAGCTGTC
CCTCTTCTCTTATGAAGATCCCTCGACCTGCAGCCCAAGCTTGGCGTAATCATGGTCATAGCTGTTTCCT
GTGTGAAATTGTTATCCGCTCACAATTCCACACAACATACGAGCCGGAAGCATAAAGTGTAAAGCCTGGG
GTGCCTAATGAGTGAGCTAACTCACATTAATTGCGTTGCGCTCACTGCCCGCTTTCCAGTCGGGAAACCT
GTCGTGCCAGCGGATCCGCATCTCAATTAGTCAGCAACCATAGTCCCGCCCCTAACTCCGCCCATCCCGC
CCCTAACTCCGCCCAGTTCCGCCCATTCTCCGCCCCATGGCTGACTAATTTTTTTTATTTATGCAGAGGC
CGAGGCCGCCTCGGCCTCTGAGCTATTCCAGAAGTAGTGAGGAGGCTTTTTTGGAGGCCTAGGCTTTTGC
AAAAAGCTAACTTGTTTATTGCAGCTTATAATGGTTACAAATAAAGCAATAGCATCACAAATTTCACAAA
TAAAGCATTTTTTTCACTGCATTCTAGTTGTGGTTTGTCCAAACTCATCAATGTATCTTATCATGTCTGG
ATCCGCTGCATTAATGAATCGGCCAACGCGCGGGGAGAGGCGGTTTGCGTATTGGGCGCTCTTCCGCTTC
CTCGCTCACTGACTCGCTGCGCTCGGTCGTTCGGCTGCGGCGAGCGGTATCAGCTCACTCAAAGGCGGTA
ATACGGTTATCCACAGAATCAGGGGATAACGCAGGAAAGAACATGTGAGCAAAAGGCCAGCAAAAGGCCA
GGAACCGTAAAAAGGCCGCGTTGCTGGCGTTTTTCCATAGGCTCCGCCCCCCTGACGAGCATCACAAAAA
TCGACGCTCAAGTCAGAGGTGGCGAAACCCGACAGGACTATAAAGATACCAGGCGTTTCCCCCTGGAAGC
TCCCTCGTGCGCTCTCCTGTTCCGACCCTGCCGCTTACCGGATACCTGTCCGCCTTTCTCCCTTCGGGAA
GCGTGGCGCTTTCTCAATGCTCACGCTGTAGGTATCTCAGTTCGGTGTAGGTCGTTCGCTCCAAGCTGGG
CTGTGTGCACGAACCCCCCGTTCAGCCCGACCGCTGCGCCTTATCCGGTAACTATCGTCTTGAGTCCAAC
CCGGTAAGACACGACTTATCGCCACTGGCAGCAGCCACTGGTAACAGGATTAGCAGAGCGAGGTATGTAG
GCGGTGCTACAGAGTTCTTGAAGTGGTGGCCTAACTACGGCTACACTAGAAGGACAGTATTTGGTATCTG
CGCTCTGCTGAAGCCAGTTACCTTCGGAAAAAGAGTTGGTAGCTCTTGATCCGGCAAACAAACCACCGCT
GGTAGCGGTGGTTTTTTTGTTTGCAAGCAGCAGATTACGCGCAGAAAAAAAGGATCTCAAGAAGATCCTT
TGATCTTTTCTACGGGGTCTGACGCTCAGTGGAACGAAAACTCACGTTAAGGGATTTTGGTCATGAGATT
ATCAAAAAGGATCTTCACCTAGATCCTTTTAAATTAAAAATGAAGTTTTAAATCAATCTAAAGTATATAT
GAGTAAACTTGGTCTGACAGTTACCAATGCTTAATCAGTGAGGCACCTATCTCAGCGATCTGTCTATTTC
GTTCATCCATAGTTGCCTGACTCCCCGTCGTGTAGATAACTACGATACGGGAGGGCTTACCATCTGGCCC
CAGTGCTGCAATGATACCGCGAGACCCACGCTCACCGGCTCCAGATTTATCAGCAATAAACCAGCCAGCC
GGAAGGGCCGAGCGCAGAAGTGGTCCTGCAACTTTATCCGCCTCCATCCAGTCTATTAATTGTTGCCGGG
AAGCTAGAGTAAGTAGTTCGCCAGTTAATAGTTTGCGCAACGTTGTTGCCATTGCTACAGGCATCGTGGT
GTCACGCTCGTCGTTTGGTATGGCTTCATTCAGCTCCGGTTCCCAACGATCAAGGCGAGTTACATGATCC
CCCATGTTGTGCAAAAAAGCGGTTAGCTCCTTCGGTCCTCCGATCGTTGTCAGAAGTAAGTTGGCCGCAG
TGTTATCACTCATGGTTATGGCAGCACTGCATAATTCTCTTACTGTCATGCCATCCGTAAGATGCTTTTC
TGTGACTGGTGAGTACTCAACCAAGTCATTCTGAGAATAGTGTATGCGGCGACCGAGTTGCTCTTGCCCG
GCGTCAATACGGGATAATACCGCGCCACATAGCAGAACTTTAAAAGTGCTCATCATTGGAAAACGTTCTT
CGGGGCGAAAACTCTCAAGGATCTTACCGCTGTTGAGATCCAGTTCGATGTAACCCACTCGTGCACCCAA
CTGATCTTCAGCATCTTTTACTTTCACCAGCGTTTCTGGGTGAGCAAAAACAGGAAGGCAAAATGCCGCA
AAAAAGGGAATAAGGGCGACACGGAAATGTTGAATACTCATACTCTTCCTTTTTCAATATTATTGAAGCA
TTTATCAGGGTTATTGTCTCATGAGCGGATACATATTTGAATGTATTTAGAAAAATAAACAAATAGGGGT
TCCGCGCACATTTCCCCGAAAAGTGCCACCTG
