>Addgene plasmid #52297 | pCAG-hGPR56-IRES-GFP | addgene partial sequence | sequence record 82731 | pCAGGS5 5'-ggttcggcttctggcgtgtgacc-3'
TGTTCATGCCTTCTTCTTTTTCCTACAGCTCCTGGGCAACGTGCTGGTTATTGTGCTGTCTCATCATTTT
GGCAAAGAATTCCTCGAGGATGCCACCATGACTCCCCAGTCGCTGCTGCAGACGACACTGTTCCTGCTGA
GTCTGCTCTTCCTGGTCCAAGGTGCCCACGGCAGGGGCCACAGGGAAGACTTTCGCTTCTGCAGCCAGCG
GAACCAGACACACAGGAGCAGCCTCCACTACAAACCCACACCAGACCTGCGCATCTCCATCGAGAACTCC
GAAGAGGCCCTCACAGTCCATGCCCCTTTCCCTGCAGCCCACCCTGCTTCCCGATCCTTCCCTGACCCCA
GGGGCCTCTACCACTTCTGCCTCTACTGGAACCGACATGCTGGGAGATTACATCTTCTCTATGGCAAGCG
TGACTTCTTGCTGAGTGACAAAGCCTCTAGCCTCCTCTGCTTCCAGCACCAGGAGGAGAGCCTGGCTCAG
GGCCCCCCGCTGTTAGCCACTTCTGTCACCTCCTGGTGGAGCCCTCAGAACATCAGCCTGCCCAGTGCCG
CCAGCTTCACCTTCTCCTTCCACAGTCCTCCCCACACGGCCGCTCACAATGCCTCGGTGGACATGTGCGA
GCTCAAAAGGGACCTCCAGCTGCTCAGCCAGTTCCTGAAGCATCCCCAGAAGGCCTCAAGGAGGCCCTCG
GCTGCCCCCGCCAGCC
