>Addgene plasmid #52297 | pCAG-hGPR56-IRES-GFP | addgene partial sequence | sequence record 82759 | IRES-F 5'-TGGCTCTCCTCAAGCGTATT-3'
CATTGTATGGGATCTGATCTGGGGCCTCGGTGCACATGCTTTACATGTGTTTAGTCGAGGTTAAAAAAAC
GTCTAGGCCCCCCGAACCACGGGGACGTGGTTTTCCTTTGAAAAACACGATGATAATATGGCCACAACCA
TGGTGAGCAAGGGCGAGGAGCTGTTCACCGGGGTGGTGCCCATCCTGGTCGAGCTGGACGGCGACGTAAA
CGGCCACAAGTTCAGCGTGTCCGGCGAGGGCGAGGGCGATGCCACCTACGGCAAGCTGACCCTGAAGTTC
ATCTGCACCACCGGCAAGCTGCCCGTGCCCTGGCCCACCCTCGTGACCACCCTGACCTACGGCGTGCAGT
GCTTCAGCCGCTACCCCGACCACATGAAGCAGCACGACTTCTTCAAGTCCGCCATGCCCGAAGGCTACGT
CCAGGAGCGCACCATCTTCTTCAAGGACGACGGCAACTACAAGACCCGCGCCGAGGTGAAGTTCGAGGGC
GACACCCTGGTGAACCGCATCGAGCTGAAGGGCATCGACTTCAAGGAGGACGGCAACATCCTGGGGCACA
AGCTGGAGTACAACTACAACAGCCACAACGTCTATATCATGGCCGACAAGCAGAAGAACGGCATCAAGGT
GAACTTCAAGATCCGCCACAACATCGAGGACGGCAGCGTGCAGCTCGCCGACCACTACCAGCAGAACACC
CCCATCGGCGACGGCCC
